>Addgene plasmid #186091 | pIG-714pUC19-tNGFR-P2A-SAP | addgene full sequence | sequence record 367778 | Addgene NGS Result
CGAGCTCGGTACCCGGGGAAAAATCCTTCTTCCAATGTTCCTCCCCTCTCTGTATGAACCCTGTGTTGGG
GGGCAGAAGATGGAAGCCCTTGGCAAGCTCGATCGAACCAAGCTACTAAATTGCTGAGCTCGTTTTAACT
GAAGTGTGAGAAGGAGGTTTAAGGCAAGTAGACAACATCCTGTTGTTGGGGTGCTTCTCTCTTTTTTGCA
CATCTGGCTGAACTGGGAGTCAGGTGGTTGACTTGTGCCTGGCTGCAGTAGCAGCGGCATCTCCCTTGCA
CAGTTCTCCTCCTCCGCGTGCCCAAGAGTCCACGACGCCATGGGTGCTGGTGCAACGGGGAGGGCTATGG
ATGGACCAAGGCTCCTTCTTCTTTTGCTCTTGGGCGTTAGTCTGGGTGGAGCTAAAGAGGCATGCCCCAC
CGGACTTTACACACATTCCGGTGAGTGTTGCAAGGCCTGCAACCTGGGAGAAGGCGTCGCTCAACCCTGC
GGGGCGAATCAAACCGTATGCGAACCTTGCCTCGATTCTGTTACATTCTCCGATGTCGTCTCTGCGACGG
AACCCTGCAAGCCATGCACGGAATGTGTCGGGTTGCAAAGTATGTCAGCTCCTTGCGTTGAAGCAGACGA
TGCGGTGTGTAGATGTGCCTATGGGTATTATCAAGACGAAACGACGGGACGGTGTGAAGCATGTCGAGTA
TGCGAGGCGGGCAGTGGCCTCGTCTTCTCTTGTCAGGACAAGCAAAACACTGTCTGTGAAGAATGCCCTG
ATGGGACTTATAGTGATGAGGCGAATCACGTCGATCCATGTCTTCCCTGTACTGTCTGTGAAGACACTGA
GAGACAATTGCGAGAGTGTACGCGATGGGCCGACGCAGAGTGCGAGGAGATCCCAGGTCGATGGATAACC
AGGTCAACCCCTCCTGAGGGATCTGATAGTACCGCGCCCTCCACCCAAGAACCCGAAGCTCCACCTGAGC
AAGACCTCATAGCGTCCACAGTAGCAGGAGTTGTCACAACCGTCATGGGAAGTTCACAACCAGTAGTTAC
CAGGGGTACCACGGATAACCTCATTCCGGTGTACTGCAGCATTCTCGCCGCTGTGGTTGTCGGACTTGTT
GCATACATTGCCTTCAAACGCTGGAATAGCCGCGCCAAGCGCTCGGGTTCGGGTGCCACCAACTTCAGCC
TGCTGAAGCAGGCCGGCGACGTGGAGGAGAACCCCGGCCCCGACGCAGTGGCTGTGTATCATGGCAAAAT
CAGCAGGGAAACCGGCGAGAAGCTCCTGCTTGCCACTGGGCTGGATGGCAGCTATTTGCTGAGGGACAGC
GAGAGCGTGCCAGGCGTGTACTGCCTATGTGTGCTGTGAGTATGATACGGTGGACATGGGCCTGCTGAGG
GTGTGGGCGGTGGGCAACAGCAGCTGGGGCCAGGGTGGAGGCCGAGGCAGGCAGGGGCGCCGGCGTTAGC
AGCTCGCCGACGCCTCCTCCGTGGCCCACCCTCAAGTCCAGCCCAGGGCCGTGGTGGAACATCCTCTAGA
GTCGACCTGCAGAGGCTAGGTGGAGGCTCAGTGATGATAAGTCTGCGATGGTGGATGCATGTGTCATGGT
CATAGCTGTTTCCTGTGTGAAATTGTTATCCGCTCAGAGGGCACAATCCTATTCCGCGCTATCCGACAAT
CTCCAAGACATTAGGTGGAGTTCAGTTCGGCGTATGGCATATGTCGCTGGAAAGAACATGTGAGCAAAAG
GCCAGCAAAAGGCCAGGAACCGTAAAAAGGCCGCGTTGCTGGCGTTTTTCCATAGGCTCCGCCCCCCTGA
CGAGCATCACAAAAATCGACGCTCAAGTCAGAGGTGGCGAAACCCGACAGGACTATAAAGATACCAGGCG
TTTCCCCCTGGAAGCTCCCTCGTGCGCTCTCCTGTTCCGACCCTGCCGCTTACCGGATACCTGTCCGCCT
TTCTCCCTTCGGGAAGCGTGGCGCTTTCTCATAGCTCACGCTGTAGGTATCTCAGTTCGGTGTAGGTCGT
TCGCTCCAAGCTGGGCTGTGTGCACGAACCCCCCGTTCAGCCCGACCGCTGCGCCTTATCCGGTAACTAT
CGTCTTGAGTCCAACCCGGTAAGACACGACTTATCGCCACTGGCAGCAGCCACTGGTAACAGGATTAGCA
GAGCGAGGTATGTAGGCGGTGCTACAGAGTTCTTGAAGTGGTGGCCTAACTACGGCTACACTAGAAGAAC
AGTATTTGGTATCTGCGCTCTGCTGAAGCCAGTTACCTTCGGAAAAAGAGTTGGTAGCTCTTGATCCGGC
AAACAAACCACCGCTGGTAGCGGTGGTTTTTTTGTTTGCAAGCAGCAGATTACGCGCAGAAAAAAAGGAT
CTCAAGAAGATCCTTTGATCTTTTCTACGGGGTCTGACGCTCTATTCAACAAAGCCGCCGTCCCGTCAAG
TCAGCGTAAATGGGTAGGGGGCTTCAAATCGTCCTCGTGATACCAATTCGGAGCCTGCTTTTTTGTACAA
ACTTGTTGATAATGGCAATTCAAGGATCTTCACCTAGATCCTTTTAAATTAAAAATGAAGTTTTAAATCA
ATCTAAAGTATATATGAGTAAACTTGGTCTGACAGTTACCAATGCTTAATCAGTGAGGCACCTATCTCAG
CGATCTGTCTATTTCGTTCATCCATAGTTGCCTGACTCCCCGTCGTGTAGATAACTACGATACGGGAGGG
CTTACCATCTGGCCCCAGTGCTGCAATGATACCGCGAGAGCCACGCTCACCGGCTCCAGATTTATCAGCA
ATAAACCAGCCAGCCGGAAGGGCCGAGCGCAGAAGTGGTCCTGCAACTTTATCCGCCTCCATCCAGTCTA
TTAATTGTTGCCGGGAAGCTAGAGTAAGTAGTTCGCCAGTTAATAGTTTGCGCAACGTTGTTGCCATTGC
TACAGGCATCGTGGTGTCACGCTCGTCGTTTGGTATGGCTTCATTCAGCTCCGGTTCCCAACGATCAAGG
CGAGTTACATGATCCCCCATGTTGTGCAAAAAAGCGGTTAGCTCCTTCGGTCCTCCGATCGTTGTCAGAA
GTAAGTTGGCCGCAGTGTTATCACTCATGGTTATGGCAGCACTGCATAATTCTCTTACTGTCATGCCATC
CGTAAGATGCTTTTCTGTGACTGGTGAGTACTCAACCAAGTCATTCTGAGAATAGTGTATGCGGCGACCG
AGTTGCTCTTGCCCGGCGTCAATACGGGATAATACCGCGCCACATAGCAGAACTTTAAAAGTGCTCATCA
TTGGAAAACGTTCTTCGGGGCGAAAACTCTCAAGGATCTTACCGCTGTTGAGATCCAGTTCGATGTAACC
CACTCGTGCACCCAACTGATCTTCAGCATCTTTTACTTTCACCAGCGTTTCTGGGTGAGCAAAAACAGGA
AGGCAAAATGCCGCAAAAAAGGGAATAAGGGCGACACGGAAATGTTGAATACTCATACTCTTCCTTTTTC
AATATTATTGAAGCATTTATCAGGGTTATTGTCTCATGAGCGGATACATATTTGAATGTATTTAGAAAAA
TAAACAAATAGGGGTTCCGCGCACATTTCCCCGAAAAGTGCCAGATACCTGAAACAAAACCCATCGTACG
GCCAAGGAAGTCTCCAATAACTGTGATCCACCACAAGCGCCAGGGTTTTCCCAGTCACGACGTTGTAAAA
CGACGGCCAGTCATGCATAATCCGCACGCATCTGGAATAAGGAAGTGCCATTCCGCCTGACCTT
Features (pLannotate 1.2.2; 9 found; start..end, strand, type, name):
    320..1177    +  CDS            NGFR (fragment): TNR16_HUMAN - Also known as TNFRSF16. Experimental evidence at protein level: Swiss-Prot protein existence level 1. Low affinity receptor which can bind to NGF, BDNF, NTF3, and NTF4. Forms a heterodimeric receptor with SORCS2 that binds the precursor forms of NGF, BDNF and NTF3 with high affinity, and has much lower affinity for mature NGF and BDNF (PubMed:24908487). Plays an important role in differentiation and survival of specific neuronal populations during development (By similarity). Can mediate cell survival as well as cell death of neural cells. Plays a role in the inactivation of RHOA
   1232..1366    +  CDS            SH2D1A (fragment): SH21A_HUMAN - Also known as DSHP, SAP. Experimental evidence at protein level: Swiss-Prot protein existence level 1. Cytoplasmic adapter regulating receptors of the signaling lymphocytic activation molecule (SLAM) family such as SLAMF1, CD244, LY9, CD84, SLAMF6 and SLAMF7. In SLAM signaling seems to cooperate with SH2D1B/EAT-2. Initially it has been proposed that association with SLAMF1 prevents SLAMF1 binding to inhibitory effectors including INPP5D/SHIP1 and PTPN11/SHP-2 (PubMed:11806999). However, by simultaneous interactions, recruits FYN which subsequently phosphorylates and activates SLA
   1531..1552    +  misc_feature   MCS (fragment): pUC18/19 multiple cloning site
   1797..2385    -  rep_origin     ori: high-copy-number ColE1/pMB1/pBR322/pUC origin of replication
   2502..2526    -  protein_bind   attB1: mutant version of attB; recombination site for the Gateway® BP reaction BP Clonase™
   2626..3486    -  CDS            AmpR: β-lactamase; bla; confers resistance to ampicillin, carbenicillin, and related antibiotics
   3487..3591    -  promoter       AmpR promoter: bla
   3678..3721    -  CDS            lacZα (fragment): LacZα fragment of β-galactosidase; lacZ fragment
   3773..19      +  misc_feature   MCS (fragment) (across the origin): pUC18/19 multiple cloning site
