[The description below was written by a language model from this plasmid's Addgene catalogue record and pLannotate feature annotations shown in this document.]
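Description:
pIG-714pUC19-tNGFR-P2A-SAP is a small (about 3.8 kb) pUC19-based plasmid that serves as a homology-directed repair donor for CRISPR knock-in at the human SH2D1A locus, which encodes the SLAM-associated adapter protein SAP. It is propagated in E. coli as a high-copy plasmid through the pUC/ColE1-type origin and selected with ampicillin via the β-lactamase gene and its native promoter. Remnants of the pUC19 multiple cloning site and a lacZα fragment flank the insert. A short attB1-like Gateway site is also annotated in the backbone, but nothing in the record suggests it has a functional role.

The payload annotated in the sequence is a fragment of the human low-affinity nerve growth factor receptor (NGFR/TNFRSF16), corresponding to the truncated tNGFR named in the construct, followed after a short gap by a small fragment of SH2D1A coding sequence. The gap is consistent with the P2A self-cleaving peptide given in the name, although the feature table does not annotate it. No eukaryotic promoter or polyadenylation signal is detected, which fits a design in which the cassette is inserted in frame at the start of the endogenous gene and is expressed from the native SH2D1A promoter. The P2A would then separate the surface marker from wild-type SAP. The unannotated regions on either side of the cassette, together with the SAP fragment, presumably act as homology arms, though the record does not define them or state which guide RNA is used.

Truncated NGFR is commonly used as a signalling-deficient cell-surface tag, so edited cells can be detected or enriched by antibody staining. The stated purpose is knock-in of tNGFR to a target gene, in the context of work on high-yield genome engineering of primary cells with optimised DNA repair templates.
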