Addgene plasmid #186091: pIG-714pUC19-tNGFR-P2A-SAP
Purpose: Knockin of truncated NGFR to target gene
Depositing lab: Alexander Marson. Depositing organization: J. David Gladstone Institutes. Publication: High-yield genome engineering in primary cells using a hybrid ssDNA repair template and small-molecule cocktails. Shy BR, Vykunta VS, Ha A, Talbot A, Roth TL, Nguyen DN, Pfeifer WG, Chen YY, Blaeschke F, Shifrut E, Vedova S, Mamedov MR, Chung JJ, Li H, Yu R, Wu D, Wolf J, Martin TG, Castro CE, Ye L, Esensten JH, Eyquem J, Marson A. Nat Biotechnol. 2022 Aug 25:10.1038/s41587-022-01418-8. doi: 10.1038/s41587-022-01418-8. PubMed 36008610.
Backbone
  Vector backbone: PUC19
  Vector type: CRISPR
Growth in bacteria
  Bacterial resistance: Ampicillin, 100 μg/mL
  Growth temperature: 37°C
  Growth strain: DH5alpha
  Copy number: High Copy
Gene/Insert
  Gene/Insert name: SAP
  Species: H. sapiens (human)
  Mutation: WT with tNGFR sequence
  Entrez Gene: SH2D1A (a.k.a. DSHP, EBVS, IMD5, LYP, MTCP1, SAP, SAP/SH2D1A, XLP, XLPD, XLPD1)
  Cloning method: Unknown
Terms and licenses: Academic/Nonprofit Terms; Industry Terms: Not Available to Industry
Depositor comments: Please visit https://www.biorxiv.org/content/10.1101/2021.09.02.458799v1 for bioRxiv preprint.
How to cite: pIG-714pUC19-tNGFR-P2A-SAP was a gift from Alexander Marson (Addgene plasmid # 186091 ; http://n2t.net/addgene:186091 ; RRID:Addgene_186091)
